Addgene plasmid #216593: MECP2 - R91W in pENTR
Purpose: gateway cloning donor vector containing MECP2 ASD mutation
Depositing lab: Douglas Allan & Christopher Loewen. Depositing organization: University of British Columbia.
Backbone
  Vector backbone: pCR8-GW-TOPO
  Backbone manufacturer: GenScript
  Backbone size w/o insert (bp): 2800
  Vector type: Gateway Entry Plasmid
Growth in bacteria
  Bacterial resistance: Spectinomycin, 50 μg/mL
  Growth temperature: 37°C
  Growth strain: DH5alpha
  Copy number: High Copy
Gene/Insert
  Gene/Insert name: MECP2
  Species: H. sapiens (human)
  Insert size (bp): 1500
  Mutation: R91W
  Entrez Gene: MECP2 (a.k.a. AUTSX3, MRX16, MRX79, MRXS13, MRXSL, PPMX, RS, RTS, RTT)
  Cloning method: Gibson Cloning
  Sequencing primers: 5′ M13 fwd; 3′ M13 rev
Terms and licenses: Academic/Nonprofit Terms; Industry Terms: Not Available to Industry
Depositor comments: insert contains a Kozak sequence that encodes a linker for cloning into N-terminal tagging pDEST vectors
How to cite: MECP2 - R91W in pENTR was a gift from Douglas Allan & Christopher Loewen (Addgene plasmid # 216593 ; http://n2t.net/addgene:216593 ; RRID:Addgene_216593)
