[The description below was written by a language model from this plasmid's Addgene catalogue record and pLannotate feature annotations shown in this document.]
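Description:
MECP2 - R91W in pENTR is a Gateway entry (donor) plasmid built on the pCR8-GW-TOPO backbone and carrying the human MECP2 coding sequence with an R91W substitution, described in the record as an autism spectrum disorder-associated mutation. The sequenced plasmid is about 4.3 kb, consistent with a roughly 2.8 kb backbone plus a roughly 1.5 kb insert introduced by Gibson assembly. It is maintained in E. coli at high copy number through a ColE1/pUC-type origin and selected with spectinomycin by way of the aadA (SmR) aminoglycoside adenylyltransferase gene. The annotated Pc integron promoter fragment and the short gentamicin-resistance fragment lie just upstream of aadA. rrnB T1 and T2 terminators lie upstream of the cloning region, where they help insulate the insert from read-through transcription.

The MECP2 open reading frame, which encodes the methyl-CpG-binding chromosomal protein involved in transcriptional repression, sits between attL1 and attL2 sites. These sites allow LR Clonase-mediated transfer of the insert, in a defined orientation, into any attR-containing destination vector. The entry plasmid has no eukaryotic promoter, so expression depends on the chosen destination vector; the only nearby promoter annotated is a T7 promoter beyond attL2, facing back toward the insert. According to the depositor, the insert begins with a Kozak sequence designed so that it also reads as a linker, making it compatible with N-terminal tagging destination vectors. Small lacZα and lacI fragments are backbone remnants. The plasmid is intended as a source clone for generating expression constructs of this MECP2 variant; the record does not specify particular downstream assays.
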