Features (pLannotate 1.2.2; 12 found; start..end, strand, type, name):
     42..78      -  CDS            lacZα (fragment): LacZα fragment of β-galactosidase; lacZ fragment
     94..193     +  protein_bind   attL1: mutant version of attL; recombination site for the Gateway® LR reaction LR Clonase™
    202..1659    +  CDS            MECP2: MECP2_HUMAN - Experimental evidence at protein level: Swiss-Prot protein existence level 1. Chromosomal protein that binds to methylated DNA. It can bind specifically to a single methyl-CpG pair. It is not influenced by sequences flanking the methyl-CpGs. Mediates transcriptional repression through interaction with histone deacetylase and the corepressor SIN3A. Binds both 5-methylcytosine (5mC) and 5-hydroxymethylcytosine (5hmC)- containing DNA, with a preference for 5-methylcytosine (5mC). From Homo sapiens (Human).
   1666..1765    -  protein_bind   attL2: mutant version of attL; recombination site for the Gateway® LR reaction LR Clonase™
   1783..1801    -  promoter       T7 promoter: promoter for bacteriophage T7 RNA polymerase
   1991..2014    +  promoter       Pc promoter (fragment): intI1 (promoter lies within the coding sequence); class 1 integron promoter
   2190..2246    +  CDS            GmR (fragment): gentamycin acetyltransferase; aacC1; confers resistance to gentamycin
   2253..3044    +  CDS            SmR: aminoglycoside adenylyltransferase (Murphy, 1985); aadA; confers resistance to spectinomycin and streptomycin
   3137..3725    +  rep_origin     ori: high-copy-number ColE1/pMB1/pBR322/pUC origin of replication
   3908..4000    +  CDS            lacI (fragment): lac repressor; lacI; The lac repressor binds to the lac operator to inhibit transcription in E. coli. This inhibition can be relieved by adding lactose or isopropyl-β-D-thiogalactopyranoside (IPTG).
   4055..4082    -  terminator     rrnB T2 terminator: transcription terminator T2 from the E. coli rrnB gene
   4214..4257    +  terminator     rrnB T1 terminator: Escherichia coli rrnB; transcription terminator T1 from the E. coli rrnB gene
>Addgene plasmid #216593 | MECP2 - R91W in pENTR | addgene full sequence | sequence record 426897 | Addgene NGS Result
GCCTGGCAGTTCCCTACTCTCGCGTTAACGCTAGCATGGATGTTTTCCCAGTCACGACGTTGTAAAACGA
CGGCCAGTCTTAAGCTCGGGCCCCAAATAATGATTTTATTTTGACTGATAGTGACCTGTTCGTTGCAACA
AATTGATGAGCAATGCTTTTTTATAATGCCAACTTTGTACAAAAAAGCAGGCTCCGGCACCATGGTAGCT
GGGATGTTAGGGCTCAGGGAAGAAAAGTCAGAAGACCAGGACCTCCAGGGCCTCAAGGACAAACCCCTCA
AGTTTAAAAAGGTGAAGAAAGATAAGAAAGAAGAGAAAGAGGGCAAGCATGAGCCCGTGCAGCCATCAGC
CCACCACTCTGCTGAGCCCGCAGAGGCAGGCAAAGCAGAGACATCAGAAGGGTCAGGCTCCGCCCCGGCT
GTGCCGGAAGCTTCTGCCTCCCCCAAACAGCGGCGCTCCATCATCCGTGACTGGGGACCCATGTATGATG
ACCCCACCCTGCCTGAAGGCTGGACACGGAAGCTTAAGCAAAGGAAATCTGGCCGCTCTGCTGGGAAGTA
TGATGTGTATTTGATCAATCCCCAGGGAAAAGCCTTTCGCTCTAAAGTGGAGTTGATTGCGTACTTCGAA
AAGGTAGGCGACACATCCCTGGACCCTAATGATTTTGACTTCACGGTAACTGGGAGAGGGAGCCCCTCCC
GGCGAGAGCAGAAACCACCTAAGAAGCCCAAATCTCCCAAAGCTCCAGGAACTGGCAGAGGCCGGGGACG
CCCCAAAGGGAGCGGCACCACGAGACCCAAGGCGGCCACGTCAGAGGGTGTGCAGGTGAAAAGGGTCCTG
GAGAAAAGTCCTGGGAAGCTCCTTGTCAAGATGCCTTTTCAAACTTCGCCAGGGGGCAAGGCTGAGGGGG
GTGGGGCCACCACATCCACCCAGGTCATGGTGATCAAACGCCCCGGCAGGAAGCGAAAAGCTGAGGCCGA
CCCTCAGGCCATTCCCAAGAAACGGGGCCGAAAGCCGGGGAGTGTGGTGGCAGCCGCTGCCGCCGAGGCC
AAAAAGAAAGCCGTGAAGGAGTCTTCTATCCGATCTGTGCAGGAGACCGTACTCCCCATCAAGAAGCGCA
AGACCCGGGAGACGGTCAGCATCGAGGTCAAGGAAGTGGTGAAGCCCCTGCTGGTGTCCACCCTCGGTGA
GAAGAGCGGGAAAGGACTGAAGACCTGTAAGAGCCCTGGGCGGAAAAGCAAGGAGAGCAGCCCCAAGGGG
CGCAGCAGCAGCGCCTCCTCACCCCCCAAGAAGGAGCACCACCACCATCACCACCACTCAGAGTCCCCAA
AGGCCCCCGTGCCACTGCTCCCACCCCTGCCCCCACCTCCACCTGAGCCCGAGAGCTCCGAGGACCCCAC
CAGCCCCCCTGAGCCCCAGGACTTGAGCAGCAGCGTCTGCAAAGAGGAGAAGATGCCCAGAGGAGGCTCA
CTGGAGAGCGACGGCTGCCCCAAGGAGCCAGCTAAGACTCAGCCCGCGGTTGCCACCGCCGCCACGGCCG
CAGAAAAGTACAAACACCGAGGGGAGGGAGAGCGCAAAGACATTGTTTCATCCTCCATGCCAAGGCCAAA
CAGAGAGGAGCCTGTGGACAGCCGGACGCCCGTGACCGAGAGAGTTAGCTGATAGACCCAGCTTTCTTGT
ACAAAGTTGGCATTATAAAAAATAATTGCTCATCAATTTGTTGCAACGAACAGGTCACTATCAGTCAAAA
TAAAATCATTATTTGCCATCCAGCTGATATCCCCTATAGTGAGTCGTATTACATGGTCATAGCTGTTTCC
TGGCAGCTCTGGCCCGTGTCTCAAAATCTCTGATGTTACATTGCACAAGATAAAAATATATCATCATGCC
TCCTCTAGACCAGCCAGGACAGAAATGCCTCGACTTCGCTGCTACCCAAGGTTGCCGGGTGACGCACACC
GTGGAAACGGATGAAGGCACGAACCCAGTGGACATAAGCCTGTTCGGTTCGTAAGCTGTAATGCAAGTAG
CGTATGCGCTCACGCAACTGGTCCAGAACCTTGACCGAACGCAGCGGTGGTAACGGCGCAGTGGCGGTTT
TCATGGCTTGTTATGACTGTTTTTTTGGGGTACAGTCTATGCCTCGGGCATCCAAGCAGCAAGCGCGTTA
CGCCGTGGGTCGATGTTTGATGTTATGGAGCAGCAACGATGTTACGCAGCAGGGCAGTCGCCCTAAAACA
AAGTTAAACATTATGAGGGAAGCGGTGATCGCCGAAGTATCGACTCAACTATCAGAGGTAGTTGGCGTCA
TCGAGCGCCATCTCGAACCGACGTTGCTGGCCGTACATTTGTACGGCTCCGCAGTGGATGGCGGCCTGAA
GCCACACAGTGATATTGATTTGCTGGTTACGGTGACCGTAAGGCTTGATGAAACAACGCGGCGAGCTTTG
ATCAACGACCTTTTGGAAACTTCGGCTTCCCCTGGAGAGAGCGAGATTCTCCGCGCTGTAGAAGTCACCA
TTGTTGTGCACGACGACATCATTCCGTGGCGTTATCCAGCTAAGCGCGAACTGCAATTTGGAGAATGGCA
GCGCAATGACATTCTTGCAGGTATCTTCGAGCCAGCCACGATCGACATTGATCTGGCTATCTTGCTGACA
AAAGCAAGAGAACATAGCGTTGCCTTGGTAGGTCCAGCGGCGGAGGAACTCTTTGATCCGGTTCCTGAAC
AGGATCTATTTGAGGCGCTAAATGAAACCTTAACGCTATGGAACTCGCCGCCCGACTGGGCTGGCGATGA
GCGAAATGTAGTGCTTACGTTGTCCCGCATTTGGTACAGCGCAGTAACCGGCAAAATCGCGCCGAAGGAT
GTCGCTGCCGACTGGGCAATGGAGCGCCTGCCGGCCCAGTATCAGCCCGTCATACTTGAAGCTAGACAGG
CTTATCTTGGACAAGAAGAAGATCGCTTGGCCTCGCGCGCAGATCAGTTGGAAGAATTTGTCCACTACGT
GAAAGGCGAGATCACCAAGGTAGTCGGCAAATAACCCTCGAGCCACCCATGACCAAAATCCCTTAACGTG
AGTTACGCGTCGTTCCACTGAGCGTCAGACCCCGTAGAAAAGATCAAAGGATCTTCTTGAGATCCTTTTT
TTCTGCGCGTAATCTGCTGCTTGCAAACAAAAAAACCACCGCTACCAGCGGTGGTTTGTTTGCCGGATCA
AGAGCTACCAACTCTTTTTCCGAAGGTAACTGGCTTCAGCAGAGCGCAGATACCAAATACTGTTCTTCTA
GTGTAGCCGTAGTTAGGCCACCACTTCAAGAACTCTGTAGCACCGCCTACATACCTCGCTCTGCTAATCC
TGTTACCAGTGGCTGCTGCCAGTGGCGATAAGTCGTGTCTTACCGGGTTGGACTCAAGACGATAGTTACC
GGATAAGGCGCAGCGGTCGGGCTGAACGGGGGGTTCGTGCACACAGCCCAGCTTGGAGCGAACGACCTAC
ACCGAACTGAGATACCTACAGCGTGAGCTATGAGAAAGCGCCACGCTTCCCGAAGGGAGAAAGGCGGACA
GGTATCCGGTAAGCGGCAGGGTCGGAACAGGAGAGCGCACGAGGGAGCTTCCAGGGGGAAACGCCTGGTA
TCTTTATAGTCCTGTCGGGTTTCGCCACCTCTGACTTGAGCGTCGATTTTTGTGATGCTCGTCAGGGGGG
CGGAGCCTATGGAAAAACGCCAGCAACGCGGCCTTTTTACGGTTCCTGGCCTTTTGCTGGCCTTTTGCTC
ACATGTTCTTTCCTGCGTTATCCCCTGATTCTGTGGATAACCGTATTACCGCCTTTGAGTGAGCTGATAC
CGCTCGCCGCAGCCGAACGACCGAGCGCAGCGAGTCAGTGAGCGAGGAAGCGGAAGAGCGCCCAATACGC
AAACCGCCTCTCCCCGCGCGTTGGCCGATTCATTAATGCAGCTGGCACGACAGGTTTCCCGACTGGAAAG
CGGGCAGTGAGCGCAACGCAATTAATACGCGTACCGCTAGCCAGGAAGAGTTTGTAGAAACGCAAAAAGG
CCATCCGTCAGGATGGCCTTCTGCTTAGTTTGATGCCTGGCAGTTTATGGCGGGCGTCCTGCCCGCCACC
CTCCGGGCCGTTGCTTCACAACGTTCAAATCCGCTCCCGGCGGATTTGTCCTACTCAGGAGAGCGTTCAC
CGACAAACAACAGATAAAACGAAAGGCCCAGTCTTCCGACTGAGCCTTTCGTTTTATTTGAT
